>Addgene plasmid #125681 | pGART-2XStrep | addgene full sequence | sequence record 256585 | Addgene NGS Result
TCAATATTGGCCATTAGCCATATTATTCATTGGTTATATAGCATAAATCAATATTGGCTATTGGCCATTG
CATACGTTGTATCTATATCATAATATGTACATTTATATTGGCTCATGTCCAATATGACCGCCATGTTGGC
ATTGATTATTGACTAGTTATTAATAGTAATCAATTACGGGGTCATTAGTTCATAGCCCATATATGGAGTT
CCGCGTTACATAACTTACGGTAAATGGCCCGCCTGGCTGACCGCCCAACGACCCCCGCCCATTGACGTCA
ATAATGACGTATGTTCCCATAGTAACGCCAATAGGGACTTTCCATTGACGTCAATGGGTGGAGTATTTAC
GGTAAACTGCCCACTTGGCAGTACATCAAGTGTATCATATGCCAAGTCCGCCCCCTATTGACGTCAATGA
CGGTAAATGGCCCGCCTGGCATTATGCCCAGTACATGACCTTACGGGACTTTCCTACTTGGCAGTACATC
TACGTATTAGTCATCGCTATTACCATGGTGATGCGGTTTTGGCAGTACACCAATGGGCGTGGATAGCGGT
TTGACTCACGGGGATTTCCAAGTCTCCACCCCATTGACGTCAATGGGAGTTTGTTTTGGCACCAAAATCA
ACGGGACTTTCCAAAATGTCGTAACAACTGCGATCGCCCGCCCCGTTGACGCAAATGGGCGGTAGGCGTG
TACGGTGGGAGGTCTATATAAGCAGAGCTCGTTTAGTGAACCGTCAGATCACTAGAAGCTTTATTGCGGT
AGTTTATCACAGTTAAATTGCTAACGCAGTCAGTGCTTCTGACACAACAGTCTCGAACTTAAGCTGCAGT
GACTCTCTTAAGGTAGCCTTGCAGAAGTTGGTCGTGAGGCACTGGGCAGGTAAGTATCAAGGTTACAAGA
CAGGTTTAAGGAGACCAATAGAAACTGGGCTTGTCGAGACAGAGAAGACTCTTGCGTTTCTGATAGGCAC
CTATTGGTCTTACTGACATCCACTTTGCCTTTCTCTCCACAGGTGTCCACTCCCAGTTCAATTACAGCTC
TTAAGGCTAGAGTACTTAATACGACTCACTATAGGCTAGCATGGCTGCTCGTGTACTTATAATTGGCAGT
GGAGGAAGGGAACATACGCTGGCCTGGAAACTTGCACAGTCTCATCATGTCAAACAAGTGTTGGTTGCCC
CAGGAAACGCAGGCACTGCCTGCTCTGAAAAGATTTCAAATACCGCCATCTCAATCAGTGACCACACTGC
CCTTGCTCAATTCTGCAAAGAGAAGAAAATTGAATTTGTAGTTGTTGGACCAGAAGCACCTCTGGCTGCT
GGGATTGTTGGGAACCTGAGGTCTGCAGGAGTGCAATGCTTTGGCCCAACAGCAGAAGCGGCTCAGTTAG
AGTCCAGCAAAAGGTTTGCCAAAGAGTTTATGGACAGACATGGAATCCCAACCGCACAATGGAAGGCTTT
CACCAAACCTGAAGAAGCCTGCAGCTTCATTTTGAGTGCAGACTTCCCTGCTTTGGTTGTGAAGGCCAGT
GGTCTTGCAGCTGGAAAAGGGGTGATTGTTGCAAAGAGCAAAGAAGAGGCCTGCAAAGCTGTACAAGAGA
TCATGCAGGAGAAAGCCTTTGGGGCAGCTGGAGAAACAATTGTCATTGAAGAACTTCTTGACGGAGAAGA
GGTGTCGTGTCTGTGTTTCACTGATGGCAAGACTGTGGCCCCCATGCCCCCAGCACAGGACCATAAGCGA
TTACTGGAGGGAGATGGTGGCCCTAACACAGGGGGAATGGGAGCCTATTGTCCAGCCCCTCAGGTTTCTA
ATGATCTATTACTAAAAATTAAAGATACTGTTCTTCAGAGGACAGTGGATGGCATGCAGCAAGAGGGTAC
TCCATATACAGGTATTCTCTATGCTGGAATAATGCTGACCAAGAATGGCCCAAAAGTTCTAGAGTTTAAT
TGCCGTTTTGGTGATCCAGAGTGCCAAGTAATCCTCCCACTTCTTAAAAGTGACCTTTATGAAGTGATTC
AGTCCACCTTAGATGGACTGCTCTGCACATCTCTGCCTGTTTGGCTAGAAAACCACACCGCCCTAACTGT
TGTCATGGCAAGTAAAGGTTATCCTGGAGACTACACCAAGGGTGTAGAGATAACAGGGTTTCCTGAGGCT
CAAGCTCTAGGACTGGAGGTGTTCCATGCAGGCACTGCCCTCAAAAATGGCAAAGTAGTAACTCATGGGG
GTAGAGTTCTTGCAGTCACAGCCATCCGGGAAAATCTCATATCAGCCCTTGAGGAAGCCAAGAAAGGACT
AGCTGCTATAAAGTTTGAGGGAGCAATTTATAGGAAAGACGTCGGCTTTCGTGCCATAGCTTTCCTCCAG
CAGCCCAGGAGTTTGACTTACAAGGAATCTGGAGTAGATATCGCAGCTGGAAATATGCTGGTCAAGAAAA
TTCAGCCTTTAGCAAAAGCCACTTCCAGATCAGGCTGTAAAGTTGATCTTGGAGGTTTTGCTGGTCTTTT
TGATTTAAAAGCAGCTGGTTTCAAAGATCCCCTTCTGGCCTCTGGAACAGATGGCGTTGGAACTAAACTA
AAGATTGCCCAGCTATGCAATAAACATGATACCATTGGTCAAGATTTGGTAGCAATGTGTGTTAATGATA
TTCTGGCACAAGGAGCAGAGCCCCTCTTCTTCCTTGATTACTTTTCCTGTGGAAAACTTGACCTCAGTGT
AACTGAAGCTGTTGTTGCTGGAATTGCTAAAGCTTGTGGAAAAGCTGGATGTGCTCTCCTTGGAGGTGAA
ACAGCAGAAATGCCTGACATGTATCCCCCTGGAGAGTATGACCTAGCTGGGTTTGCCGTTGGTGCCATGG
AGCGAGATCAGAAACTCCCTCACCTGGAAAGAATCACTGAGGGTGATGTTGTTGTTGGAATAGCTTCATC
TGGTCTTCATAGCAATGGATTTAGCCTTGTGAGGAAAATCGTGGCAAAATCTTCCCTCCAGTACTCCTCT
CCAGCACCTGATGGTTGTGGTGACCAGACTTTAGGGGACTTACTTCTCACGCCTACCAGAATCTACAGCC
ATTCACTGTTACCTGTCCTACGTTCAGGACATGTCAAAGCCTTTGCCCATATTACTGGTGGAGGATTACT
AGAGAACATCCCCAGAGTCCTCCCTGAGAAACTTGGGGTAGATTTAGATGCCCAGACCTGGAGGATCCCC
AGGGTCTTCTCATGGTTGCAGCAGGAAGGACACCTCTCTGAGGAAGAGATGGCCAGAACATTTAACTGTG
GGGTTGGCGCTGTCCTTGTGGTATCAAAGGAGCAGACAGAGCAGATTCTGAGGGATATCCAGCAGCACAA
GGAAGAAGCCTGGGTGATTGGCAGTGTGGTTGCACGAGCTGAAGGTTCCCCACGTGTGAAAGTCAAGAAT
CTGATTGAAAGCATGCAAATAAATGGGTCAGTGTTGAAGAATGGCTCCCTGACAAATCATTTCTCTTTTG
AAAAAAAAAAGGCCAGAGTGGCTGTCTTAATATCTGGAACAGGATCGAACCTGCAAGCACTTATAGACAG
TACTCGGGAACCAAATAGCTCTGCACAAATTGATATTGTTATCTCCAACAAAGCCGCAGTAGCTGGGTTA
GATAAAGCGGAAAGAGCTGGTATTCCCACTAGAGTAATTAATCATAAACTGTATAAAAATCGTGTAGAAT
TTGACAGTGCAATTGACCTAGTCCTTGAAGAGTTCTCCATAGACATAGTCTGTCTTGCAGGATTCATGAG
AATTCTTTCTGGCCCCTTTGTCCAAAAGTGGAATGGAAAAATGCTCAATATCCACCCATCCTTGCTCCCT
TCTTTTAAGGGTTCAAATGCCCATGAGCAAGCCCTGGAAACCGGAGTCACAGTTACTGGGTGCACTGTAC
ACTTTGTAGCTGAAGATGTGGATGCTGGACAGATTATTTTGCAAGAAGCTGTTCCCGTGAAGAGGGGTGA
TACTGTCGCAACTCTTTCTGAAAGAGTAAAATTAGCAGAACATAAAATATTTCCTGCAGCCCTTCAGCTG
GTGGCCAGTGGAACTGTACAGCTTGGAGAAAATGGCAAGATCTGTTGGGTTAAAGAGGAACTCGAGGGGA
GCGCTTGGAGCCACCCGCAGTTCGAAAAAGGTGGAGGTTCTGGCGGTGGATCGGGAGGTTCAGCGTGGAG
CCACCCGCAGTTCGAGAAATAAAGCGCGGCCGCTTCCCTTTAGTGAGGGTTAATGCTTCGAGCAGACATG
ATAAGATACATTGATGAGTTTGGACAAACCACAACTAGAATGCAGTGAAAAAAATGCTTTATTTGTGAAA
TTTGTGATGCTATTGCTTTATTTGTAACCATTATAAGCTGCAATAAACAAGTTAACAACAACAATTGCAT
TCATTTTATGTTTCAGGTTCAGGGGGAGATGTGGGAGGTTTTTTAAAGCAAGTAAAACCTCTACAAATGT
GGTAAAATCCGATAAGGATCGATCCGGGCTGGCGTAATAGCGAAGAGGCCCGCACCGATCGCCCTTCCCA
ACAGTTGCGCAGCCTGAATGGCGAATGG
[124 nt withheld, positions 4579-4702]
C
[91 nt withheld, positions 4704-4794]
A
[49 nt withheld, positions 4796-4844]
CCTTTGACGTTGGAGTCCACGTTCTTT
[37 nt withheld, positions 4872-4908]
ACCCTATCTCGGTCTATTCTTTTGATTTATAAGGGATTTTGCCGATTTCGGCCTATTGGTTAAAAAATGA
GCTGATTTAACAAAAATTTAACGCGAATTTTAACAAAATATTAACGCTTACAATTTCCTGATGCGGTATT
TTCTCCTTACGCATCTGTGCGGTATTTCACACCGCATACGCGGATCTGCGCAGCACCATGGCCTGAAATA
ACCTCTGAAAGAGGAACTTGGTTAGGTACCTTCTGAGGCGGAAAGAACCAGCTGTGGAATGTGTGTCAGT
TAGGGTGTGGAAAGTCCCCAGGCTCCCCAGCAGGCAGAAGTATGCAAAGCATGCATCTCAATTAGTCAGC
AACCAGGTGTGGAAAGTCCCCAGGCTCCCCAGCAGGCAGAAGTATGCAAAGCATGCATCTCAATTAGTCA
GCAACCATAGTCCCGCCCCTAACTCCGCCCATCCCGCCCCTAACTCCGCCCAGTTCCGCCCATTCTCCGC
CCCATGGCTGACTAATTTTTTTTATTTATGCAGAGGCCGAGGCCGCCTCGGCCTCTGAGCTATTCCAGAA
GTAGTGAGGAGGCTTTTTTGGAGGCCTAGGCTTTTGCAAAAAGCTTGATTCTTCTGACACAACAGTCTCG
AACTTAAGGCTAGAGCCACCATGATTGAACAAGATGGATTGCACGCAGGTTCTCCGGCCGCTTGGGTGGA
GAGGCTATTCGGCTATGACTGGGCACAACAGACAATCGGCTGCTCTGATGCCGCCGTGTTCCGGCTGTCA
GCGCAGGGGCGCCCGGTTCTTTTTGTCAAGACCGACCTGTCCGGTGCCCTGAATGAACTGCAGGACGAGG
CAGCGCGGCTATCGTGGCTGGCCACGACGGGCGTTCCTTGCGCAGCTGTGCTCGACGTTGTCACTGAAGC
GGGAAGGGACTGGCTGCTATTGGGCGAAGTGCCGGGGCAGGATCTCCTGTCATCTCACCTTGCTCCTGCC
GAGAAAGTATCCATCATGGCTGATGCAATGCGGCGGCTGCATACGCTTGATCCGGCTACCTGCCCATTCG
ACCACCAAGCGAGCACGTACTCGGATGGAAGCCGGTCTTGTCGATCAGGATGATCTGGACGAAGAGCATC
AGGGGCTCGCGCCAGCCGAACTGTTCGCCAGGCTCAAGGCGCGCATGCCCGACGGCGAGGATCTCGTCGT
GACCCATGGCGATGCCTGCTTGCCGAATATCATGGTGGAAAATGGCCGCTTTTCTGGATTCATCGACTGT
GGCCGGCTGGGTGTGGCGGACCGCTATCAGGACATAGCGTTGGCTACCCGTGATATTGCTGAAGAGCTTG
GCGGCGAATGGGCTGACCGCTTCCTCGTGCTTTACGGTATCGCCGCTCCCGATTCGCAGCGCATCGCCTT
CTATCGCCTTCTTGACGAGTTCTTCTGAGCGGGACTCTGGGGTTCGAAATGACCGACCAAGCGACGCCCA
ACCTGCCATCACGATGGCCGCAATAAAATATCTTTATTTTCATTACATCTGTGTGTTGGTTTTTTGTGTG
AATCGATAGCGATAAGGATCCGCGTATGGTGCACTCTCAGTACAATCTGCTCTGATGCCGCATAGTTAAG
CCAGCCCCGACACCCGCCAACACCCGCTGACGCGCCCTGACGGGCTTGTCTGCTCCCGGCATCCGCTTAC
AGACAAGCTGTGACCGTCTCCGGGAGCTGCATGTGTCAGAGGTTTTCACCGTCATCACCGAAACGCGCGA
GACGAAAGGGCCTCGTGATACGCCTATTTTTATAGGTTAATGTCATGATAATAATGGTTTCTTAGACGTC
AGGTGGCACTTTTCGGGGAAATGTGCGCGGAACCCCTATTTGTTTATTTTTCTAAATACATTCAAATATG
TATCCGCTCATGAGACAATAACCCTGATAAATGCTTCAATAATATTGAAAAAGGAAGAGTATGAGTATTC
AACATTTCCGTGTCGCCCTTATTCCCTTTTTTGCGGCATTTTGCCTTCCTGTTTTTGCTCACCCAGAAAC
GCTGGTGAAAGTAAAAGATGCTGAAGATCAGTTGGGTGCACGAGTGGGTTACATCGAACTGGATCTCAAC
AGCGGTAAGATCCTTGAGAGTTTTCGCCCCGAAGAACGTTTTCCAATGATGAGCACTTTTAAAGTTCTGC
TATGTGGCGCGGTATTATCCCGTATTGACGCCGGGCAAGAGCAACTCGGTCGCCGCATACACTATTCTCA
GAATGACTTGGTTGAGTACTCACCAGTCACAGAAAAGCATCTTACGGATGGCATGACAGTAAGAGAATTA
TGCAGTGCTGCCATAACCATGAGTGATAACACTGCGGCCAACTTACTTCTGACAACGATCGGAGGACCGA
AGGAGCTAACCGCTTTTTTGCACAACATGGGGGATCATGTAACTCGCCTTGATCGTTGGGAACCGGAGCT
GAATGAAGCCATACCAAACGACGAGCGTGACACCACGATGCCTGTAGCAATGGCAACAACGTTGCGCAAA
CTATTAACTGGCGAACTACTTACTCTAGCTTCCCGGCAACAATTAATAGACTGGATGGAGGCGGATAAAG
TTGCAGGACCACTTCTGCGCTCGGCCCTTCCGGCTGGCTGGTTTATTGCTGATAAATCTGGAGCCGGTGA
GCGTGGGTCTCGCGGTATCATTGCAGCACTGGGGCCAGATGGTAAGCCCTCCCGTATCGTAGTTATCTAC
ACGACGGGGAGTCAGGCAACTATGGATGAACGAAATAGACAGATCGCTGAGATAGGTGCCTCACTGATTA
AGCATTGGTAACTGTCAGACCAAGTTTACTCATATATACTTTAGATTGATTTAAAACTTCATTTTTAATT
TAAAAGGATCTAGGTGAAGATCCTTTTTGATAATCTCATGACCAAAATCCCTTAACGTGAGTTTTCGTTC
CACTGAGCGTCAGACCCCGTAGAAAAGATCAAAGGATCTTCTTGAGATCCTTTTTTTCTGCGCGTAATCT
GCTGCTTGCAAACAAAAAAACCACCGCTACCAGCGGTGGTTTGTTTGCCGGATCAAGAGCTACCAACTCT
TTTTCCGAAGGTAACTGGCTTCAGCAGAGCGCAGATACCAAATACTGTTCTTCTAGTGTAGCCGTAGTTA
GGCCACCACTTCAAGAACTCTGTAGCACCGCCTACATACCTCGCTCTGCTAATCCTGTTACCAGTGGCTG
CTGCCAGTGGCGATAAGTCGTGTCTTACCGGGTTGGACTCAAGACGATAGTTACCGGATAAGGCGCAGCG
GTCGGGCTGAACGGGGGGTTCGTGCACACAGCCCAGCTTGGAGCGAACGACCTACACCGAACTGAGATAC
CTACAGCGTGAGCTATGAGAAAGCGCCACGCTTCCCGAAGGGAGAAAGGCGGACAGGTATCCGGTAAGCG
GCAGGGTCGGAACAGGAGAGCGCACGAGGGAGCTTCCAGGGGGAAACGCCTGGTATCTTTATAGTCCTGT
CGGGTTTCGCCACCTCTGACTTGAGCGTCGATTTTTGTGATGCTCGTCAGGGGGGCGGAGCCTATGGAAA
AACGCCAGCAACGCGGCCTTTTTACGGTTCCTGGCCTTTTGCTGGCCTTTTGCTCACATGGCTCGACAGA
TCT
Features (pLannotate 1.2.2; 20 found; start..end, strand, type, name):
    140..517     +  enhancer       CMV enhancer: human cytomegalovirus immediate early enhancer
    518..729     +  promoter       CMV promoter: human cytomegalovirus (CMV) immediate early promoter
    890..1022    +  intron         chimeric intron: chimera between introns from human β-globin and immunoglobulin heavy chain genes
   1067..1085    +  promoter       T7 promoter: promoter for bacteriophage T7 RNA polymerase
   1091..4120    +  CDS            GART: PUR2_HUMAN - Also known as PGFT, PRGS. Experimental evidence at protein level: Swiss-Prot protein existence level 1. From Homo sapiens (Human).
   4130..4219    +  CDS            Twin-Strep-tag: two Strep-Tag®II moieties connected by a linker for enhanced binding to Strep-Tactin®, an engineered form of streptavidin (Schmidt et al., 2013)
   4237..4254    -  promoter       T3 promoter (fragment): promoter for bacteriophage T3 RNA polymerase
   4272..4393    -  polyA_signal   SV40 poly(A) signal: SV40 polyadenylation signal
   4416..4484    -  CDS            large T antigen (fragment): large T antigen from SV40 (simian virus 40)
   4508..4575    +  CDS            lacZα (fragment): LacZα fragment of β-galactosidase; lacZ fragment
   4579..5007    +  rep_origin     f1 ori (sequence partly withheld): f1 bacteriophage origin of replication; arrow indicates direction of (+) strand synthesis
   5035..5086    -  misc_feature   bom (fragment): basis of mobility region from pBR322
   5151..5508    +  promoter       SV40 promoter: SV40 enhancer and early promoter
   5559..6336    +  CDS            NeoR/KanR: aminoglycoside phosphotransferase from Tn5; aph(3')-II (or nptII); confers resistance to neomycin, kanamycin, and G418 (Geneticin®)
   6400..6448    +  polyA_signal   poly(A) signal: synthetic polyadenylation signal
   6468..6522    -  misc_feature   bom (fragment): basis of mobility region from pBR322
   6624..6659    -  CDS            rop (fragment): Rop protein, which maintains plasmids at low copy number; rop
   6754..6858    +  promoter       AmpR promoter: bla
   6859..7719    +  CDS            AmpR: β-lactamase; bla; confers resistance to ampicillin, carbenicillin, and related antibiotics
   7890..8478    +  rep_origin     ori: high-copy-number ColE1/pMB1/pBR322/pUC origin of replication
