[The description below was written by a language model from this plasmid's Addgene catalogue record and pLannotate feature annotations shown in this document.]
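Description:
pGART-2XStrep is a mammalian expression plasmid built on the pCI-neo backbone, which was modified by adding a 2X Strep-tag II coding segment at the end of the multiple cloning site. It is propagated in E. coli through a high-copy ColE1/pUC-type origin with ampicillin resistance (bla), and it also carries an f1 origin for single-stranded DNA production. For selection in mammalian cells the backbone provides a neomycin phosphotransferase cassette driven by the SV40 enhancer/early promoter and terminated by a synthetic poly(A) signal. Repository sequencing found a 12 bp deletion in this cassette. The depositors state that it does not affect the uses described in their publication, but G418 selection has not been tested directly and should be verified before attempting stable line generation.

The payload is the roughly 3 kb human GART open reading frame, cloned between NheI and XhoI sites. GART encodes the trifunctional enzyme of de novo purine biosynthesis. Transcription is driven by the CMV immediate early enhancer and promoter, followed by a chimeric β-globin/immunoglobulin intron that improves mRNA processing and expression, and it ends at the SV40 late poly(A) signal. A T7 promoter lies just upstream of the coding sequence, with a partial T3 promoter downstream. The GART coding sequence is followed shortly by a C-terminal Twin-Strep-tag, two Strep-tag II units joined by a linker, which allows gentle, high-affinity capture on Strep-Tactin resin. The construct is intended for expressing and affinity-purifying human GART from mammalian cells, and the associated publication concerns mapping post-translational modifications of purine biosynthetic enzymes. The sequenced record is slightly shorter (8,551 nt) than the catalogued total size (8,568 bp).
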