Addgene plasmid #125681: pGART-2XStrep
Purpose: expresses human GART protein with a C-terminal 2XStrep affinity tag
Depositing lab: Stephen Benkovic. Depositing organization: Pennsylvania State University. Publication: Mapping Post-Translational Modifications of de Novo Purine Biosynthetic Enzymes: Implications for Pathway Regulation. Liu C, Knudsen GM, Pedley AM, He J, Johnson JL, Yaron TM, Cantley LC, Benkovic SJ. J Proteome Res. 2019 May 3;18(5):2078-2087. doi: 10.1021/acs.jproteome.8b00969. Epub 2019 Apr 18. PubMed 30964683.
Backbone
  Vector backbone: pCI-neo
  Backbone manufacturer: Clontech
  Backbone size w/o insert (bp): 5472
  Total vector size (bp): 8568
  Modifications to backbone: addition of 2X Strep-tag II by restriction cloning at the end of the MCS
  Vector type: Mammalian Expression
  Selectable markers: Neomycin (select with G418)
Growth in bacteria
  Bacterial resistance: Ampicillin, 100 μg/mL
  Growth temperature: 37°C
  Growth strain: DH5alpha
  Copy number: Unknown
Gene/Insert
  Gene/Insert name: GART
  Species: H. sapiens (human)
  Insert size (bp): 3030
  Entrez Gene: GART (a.k.a. AIRS, GARS, GARTF, PAIS, PGFT, PRGS)
  Promoter: CMV
  Tag / fusion protein: 2X Strep-Tag II (C terminal on backbone)
  Cloning method: Restriction Enzyme; 5′ cloning site NheI (not destroyed); 3′ cloning site XhoI (not destroyed)
  Sequencing primers: 5′ GAC ATC CAC TTT GCC TTT CT
Terms and licenses: Academic/Nonprofit Terms; Industry Terms: Not Available to Industry
Depositor comments: Please note that Addgene's quality control result found a 12bp deletion in the Neomycin Resistance cassette. The depositing lab has noted that this deletion will NOT affect plasmid function as described in their publication, but they have not tested for Neomycin selection directly. We suggest testing Neomycin selection if you need to generate stable cell lines.
How to cite: pGART-2XStrep was a gift from Stephen Benkovic (Addgene plasmid # 125681 ; http://n2t.net/addgene:125681 ; RRID:Addgene_125681)
